Addgene plasmid #242592: pCAGEN-FastFUCCI (JDW 1494)
Purpose: A CAGGS driven expression vector containing FastFUCCI to label cell cycle state.
Depositing lab: Joshua Wythe. Depositing organization: University of Virginia. Publication: MultiSite Assembly of Gateway Induced Clones (MAGIC): a flexible cloning toolbox for use in vertebrate model systems. Gillespie WB 3rd, Zhang Y, Ruiz OE, Cerda J 3rd, Ortiz-Guzman J, Sherman M, Turner WD, Largoza G, Mosser LE, Fujimoto E, Chien CB, Kwan KM, Arenkiel BR, Devine WP, Wythe JD. Development. 2025 Nov 15;152(22):dev204308. doi: 10.1242/dev.204308. Epub 2025 Nov 13. PubMed 41230856.
Backbone
  Vector backbone: pCAGEN-DV
  Vector type: Mammalian Expression
Growth in bacteria
  Bacterial resistance: Ampicillin, 100 μg/mL
  Growth temperature: 37°C
  Growth strain: NEB Stable
  Copy number: High Copy
Gene/Insert
  Gene/Insert name: mKO2-hCDT1(30-120) T2A mAG-hGEM(1-110)
  Species: Synthetic
  Promoter: CAGGS
  Cloning method: Gateway Cloning
Terms and licenses: Academic/Nonprofit Terms; Industry Terms: Not Available to Industry
Depositor comments: Please visit https://doi.org/10.1101/2024.07.13.603267 for bioRxiv preprint.
How to cite: pCAGEN-FastFUCCI (JDW 1494) was a gift from Joshua Wythe (Addgene plasmid # 242592 ; http://n2t.net/addgene:242592 ; RRID:Addgene_242592)
