[The description below was written by a language model from this plasmid's Addgene catalogue record and pLannotate feature annotations shown in this document.]
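Description:
pCAGEN-FastFUCCI (JDW 1494) is a 7,017 nt mammalian expression plasmid built on the pCAGEN-DV backbone by Gateway cloning. It is propagated in E. coli from a high-copy ColE1/pUC-type origin under ampicillin selection (AmpR with its own bla promoter). The record shows no mammalian selection marker. The backbone also carries an SV40 origin of replication, which can support episomal amplification in cells expressing SV40 large T antigen, plus residual lac promoter/operator and small lacI and SV40 promoter fragments that are cloning-vector remnants.

Expression is driven by the composite CAGGS promoter: the CMV immediate-early enhancer, the chicken β-actin promoter and a chimeric β-actin/β-globin intron, which together give strong, broadly active transcription in vertebrate cells. Downstream, flanked by the attB1 and attB2 sites left by Gateway recombination, lies the FastFUCCI cassette. This is a single open reading frame encoding the orange fluorescent protein mKO2 fused to the human Cdt1 degron (residues 30-120), a T2A self-cleaving peptide (named in the insert field though not separately annotated), and monomeric Azami Green fused to the human Geminin degron (residues 1-110). The transcript ends with a rabbit β-globin polyadenylation signal, preceded by a short β-globin coding fragment.

Because the T2A yields both reporters from one transcript, their relative abundance is set by cell-cycle-regulated proteolysis. The Cdt1 fusion accumulates in G1 and is degraded on S-phase entry, whereas the Geminin fusion accumulates through S, G2 and M. Nuclei therefore shift from orange to green as cells progress, allowing live imaging of cell cycle state. The plasmid belongs to a Gateway-based modular cloning toolkit intended for vertebrate model systems.
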