Features (pLannotate 1.2.2; 22 found; start..end, strand, type, name):
      5..384     +  enhancer       CMV enhancer: human cytomegalovirus immediate early enhancer
    386..662     +  promoter       chicken β-actin promoter: No description available
    663..1679    +  intron         chimeric intron: chimera between introns from chicken β-actin and rabbit β-globin
   1746..1770    +  protein_bind   attB1: mutant version of attB; recombination site for the Gateway® BP reaction BP Clonase™
   1812..2462    +  CDS            mKO2: mKO2 is a basic (constitutively fluorescent) orange fluorescent protein published in 2008, derived from Verrillofungia concinna. It has moderate acid sensitivity.
   2517..2789    +  CDS            Cdt1 (30-120): degron consisting of residues 30-120 of human Cdt1 (Zielke and Edgar, 2015)
   2862..3533    +  CDS            mAzamiGreen: mAzamiGreen is a basic (constitutively fluorescent) green fluorescent protein published in 2003, derived from Galaxea fascicularis. It has high acid sensitivity.
   3564..3893    +  CDS            Gem1 (1-110): degron consisting of residues 1-110 of human Geminin (Zielke and Edgar, 2015)
   3923..3947    -  protein_bind   attB2: mutant version of attB; recombination site for the Gateway® BP reaction BP Clonase™
   3962..4033    +  CDS            HBB (fragment): HBB_PONPY - Experimental evidence at transcript level: Swiss-Prot protein existence level 2. Involved in oxygen transport from the lung to the various peripheral tissues. From Pongo pygmaeus (Bornean orangutan).
   4104..4159    +  polyA_signal   β-globin poly(A) signal: rabbit β-globin polyadenylation signal (Gil and Proudfoot, 1987)
   4544..4560    -  protein_bind   lac operator: The lac repressor binds to the lac operator to inhibit transcription in E. coli. This inhibition can be relieved by adding lactose or isopropyl-β-D-thiogalactopyranoside (IPTG). lac repressor encoded by lacI
   4568..4598    -  promoter       lac promoter: promoter for the E. coli lac operon
   4613..4634    -  protein_bind   CAP binding site: CAP binding activates transcription in the presence of cAMP. E. coli catabolite activator protein
   4647..4686    -  CDS            lacI (fragment): lac repressor; lacI; The lac repressor binds to the lac operator to inhibit transcription in E. coli. This inhibition can be relieved by adding lactose or isopropyl-β-D-thiogalactopyranoside (IPTG).
   4693..4715    +  promoter       SV40 promoter (fragment): SV40 enhancer and early promoter
   4739..4874    +  rep_origin     SV40 ori: SV40 origin of replication
   4894..5028    +  polyA_signal   SV40 poly(A) signal: SV40 polyadenylation signal
   5030..5084    -  CDS            lacI (fragment): lac repressor; lacI; The lac repressor binds to the lac operator to inhibit transcription in E. coli. This inhibition can be relieved by adding lactose or isopropyl-β-D-thiogalactopyranoside (IPTG).
   5267..5855    -  rep_origin     ori: high-copy-number ColE1/pMB1/pBR322/pUC origin of replication
   6026..6886    -  CDS            AmpR: β-lactamase; bla; confers resistance to ampicillin, carbenicillin, and related antibiotics
   6887..6991    -  promoter       AmpR promoter: bla
>Addgene plasmid #242592 | pCAGEN-FastFUCCI (JDW 1494) | addgene full sequence | sequence record 495403 | Addgene NGS Result
GGTCGACATTGATTATTGACTAGTTATTAATAGTAATCAATTACGGGGTCATTAGTTCATAGCCCATATA
TGGAGTTCCGCGTTACATAACTTACGGTAAATGGCCCGCCTGGCTGACCGCCCAACGACCCCCGCCCATT
GACGTCAATAATGACGTATGTTCCCATAGTAACGCCAATAGGGACTTTCCATTGACGTCAATGGGTGGAG
TATTTACGGTAAACTGCCCACTTGGCAGTACATCAAGTGTATCATATGCCAAGTACGCCCCCTATTGACG
TCAATGACGGTAAATGGCCCGCCTGGCATTATGCCCAGTACATGACCTTATGGGACTTTCCTACTTGGCA
GTACATCTACGTATTAGTCATCGCTATTACCATGGTCGAGGTGAGCCCCACGTTCTGCTTCACTCTCCCC
ATCTCCCCCCCCTCCCCACCCCCAATTTTGTATTTATTTATTTTTTAATTATTTTGTGCAGCGATGGGGG
CGGGGGGGGGGGGGGGCGCGCGCCGGGGGGGGGGGGGCGGGGCGAGGGGCGGGGCGGGGCGAGGCGGAGA
GGTGCGGCGGCAGCCAATCAGAGCGGCGCGCTCCGAAAGTTTCCTTTTATGGCGAGGCGGCGGCGGCGGC
GGCCCTATAAAAAGCGAAGCGCGCGGCGGGCGGGAGTCGCTGCGCGCTGCCTTCGCCCCGTGCCCCGCTC
CGCCGCCGCCTCGCGCCGCCCGCCCCGGCTCTGACTGACCGCGTTACTCCCACAGGTGAGCGGGCGGGAC
GGCCCTTCTCCTCCGGGCTGTAATTAGCGCTTGGTTTAATGACGGCTTGTTTCTTTTCTGTGGCTGCGTG
AAAGCCTTGAGGGGCTCCGGGAGGGCCCTTTGTGCGGGGGGAGCGGCTCGGGGGGTGCGTGCGTGTGTGT
GTGCGTGGGGAGCGCCGCGTGCGGCTCCGCGCTGCCCGGCGGCTGTGAGCGCTGCGGGCGCGGCGCGGGG
CTTTGTGCGCTCCGCAGTGTGCGCGAGGGGAGCGCGGCCGGGGGCGGTGCCCCGCGGTGCGGGGGGGGCT
GCGAGGGGAACAAAGGCTGCGTGCGGGGTGTGTGCGTGGGGGGGTGAGCAGGGGGTGTGGGCGCGTCGGT
CGGGCTGCAACCCCCCCTGCACCCCCCTCCCCGAGTTGCTGAGCACGGCCCGGCTTCGGGTGCGGGGCTC
CGTACGGGGCGTGGCGCGGGGCTCGCCGTGCCGGGCGGGGGGTGGCGGCAGGTGGGGGTGCCGGGCGGGG
CGGGGCCGCCTCGGGCCGGGGAGGGCTCGGGGGAGGGGCGCGGCGGCCCCCGGAGCGCCGGCGGCTGTCG
AGGCGCGGCGAGCCGCAGCCATTGCCTTTTATGGTAATCGTGCGAGAGGGCGCAGGGACTTCCTTTGTCC
CAAATCTGTGCGGAGCCGAAATCTGGGAGGCGCCGCCGCACCCCCTCTAGCGGGCGCGGGGCGAAGCGGT
GCGGCGCCGGCAGGAAGGAAATGGGCGGGGAGGGCCTTCGTGCGTCGCCGCGCCGCCGTCCCCTTCTCCC
TCTCCAGCCTCGGGGCTGTCCGCGGGGGGACGGCTGCCTTCGGGGGGGACGGGGCAGGGCGGGGTTCGGC
TTCTGGCGTGTGACCGGCGGCTCTAGAGCCTCTGCTAACCATGTTCATGCCTTCTTCTTTTTCCTACAGC
TCCTGGGCAACGTGCTGGTTATTGTGCTGTCTCATCATTTTGGCAAAGAATTCCTCGAGGATATCACAAG
TTTGTACAAAAAAGCAGGCTGGTCTGACTGGTACCTCGTGATTAATTAAGAATTGGGATCCATGGTGTCC
GTGATCAAGCCCGAGATGAAGATGCGGTACTACATGGACGGCAGCGTGAACGGCCACGAGTTCACCATCG
AGGGCGAGGGCACCGGCAGACCTTACGAGGGCCACCAGGAAATGACCCTGAGAGTCACCATGGCCGAGGG
CGGACCCATGCCCTTCGCCTTCGACCTGGTGTCCCACGTGTTCTGCTACGGCCACCGGGTGTTCACCAAG
TACCCCGAGGAAATCCCCGACTACTTCAAGCAGGCCTTCCCCGAGGGCCTGAGCTGGGAGCGGAGCCTGG
AATTCGAGGATGGCGGCAGCGCCTCTGTGTCTGCCCACATCAGCCTGCGGGGCAACACCTTCTACCACAA
GAGCAAGTTCACCGGCGTGAACTTCCCCGCCGACGGCCCCATCATGCAGAACCAGAGCGTGGACTGGGAG
CCCAGCACCGAGAAGATCACCGCCAGCGACGGCGTGCTGAAGGGCGACGTGACCATGTACCTGAAGCTGG
AAGGCGGCGGAAACCACAAGTGCCAGATGAAAACCACCTACAAGGCCGCCAAAGAAATCCTGGAAATGCC
CGGCGACCACTACATCGGCCACCGGCTGGTGCGGAAAACCGAGGGCAACATCACCGAGCAGGTGGAGGAT
GCCGTGGCCCACTACAGCATGCTGCCTAGCCTCGGCGGCTACCCTAGCCATTGGAGGCCCCTGGAACCCT
CTCCTGCCAGACCTGCCCTGAGAGCCCCTGCCTCCGCCACCTCCGGCAGCAGAAAGAGAGCCAGACCTCC
TGCCGCCCCTGGCAGAGATCAGGCCAGGCCCCCTGCCCGCAGACGGCTCCGGCTGTCCGTGGATGAGGTG
TCCAGCCCTAGCACCCCCGAGGCCCCCGATATCCCTGCCTGTCCCAGCCCTGGCCAGAAAATCAAGAAGA
GCACACCTGCCGCCGGACAGCCTCCTCACCTGACCAGCGCCCAGGACCAGGACACCATCGTCGACGAGGG
CAGGGGCAGCCTGCTGACCTGCGGCGACGTGGAGGAGAACCCCGGCCCCAGATCCATGGTGTCCGTGATC
AAGCCCGAGATGAAGATCAAGCTGTGCATGCGGGGAACCGTGAACGGCCACAACTTCGTGATCGAGGGCG
AGGGCAAGGGAAACCCCTACGAGGGCACCCAGATCCTGGACCTGAACGTGACCGAAGGCGCCCCTCTGCC
CTTCGCCTACGACATCCTGACCACCGTGTTCCAGTACGGCAACCGGGCCTTCACCAAGTACCCCGCCGAC
ATCCAGGACTACTTCAAGCAGACCTTCCCCGAGGGCTACCACTGGGAGCGGAGCATGACCTACGAGGACC
AGGGCATCTGCACCGCCACCTCCAACATCAGCATGAGGGGCGACTGCTTTTTCTACGACATCAGATTCGA
CGGCACCAACTTCCCCCCCAACGGCCCCGTGATGCAGAAAAAGACCCTGAAGTGGGAGCCCAGCACCGAG
AAGATGTACGTGGAGGACGGCGTGCTGAAGGGCGACGTGAACATGCGGCTGCTGCTGGAAGGCGGCGGAC
ACTACAGATGCGACTTCAAGACCACCTACAAGGCCAAGAAAGAAGTGCGGCTGCCCGACGCCCACAAGAT
CGACCACCGGATCGAGATCCTGAAGCACGACAAGGACTACAACAAAGTGAAGCTGTACGAGAACGCCGTG
GCCAGGTACAGCATGCTGCCCAGCCAGGCCAAGGGCTACCCCAGCCACTGGCGGCCTCTGGAAATGAACC
CCAGCATGAAGCAGAAGCAGGAAGAGATCAAAGAGAACATCAAGAACAGCAGCGTGCCCAGGCGGACCCT
GAAGATGATCCAGCCCAGCGCCAGCGGATCTCTGGTGGGCCGGGAGAATGAGCTGTCTGCCGGCCTGAGC
AAGCGGAAGCACCGGAACGACCACCTGACCAGCACCACCTCTAGCCCAGGCGTGATCGTGCCCGAGAGCA
GCGAGAACAAGAACCTGGGCGGCGTGACCCAAGAAAGCTTCGACCTGATGATCAAAGAAAACCCCAGCAG
CCAGTACTGGAAAGAGGTGGCCGAGAAGCGGCGGAAGGCCCTGTAGAGATCTGACTGAGCGGCCGCCAGT
CAACCCAGCTTTCTTGTACAAAGTGGTGATATCGCGGCCGCACTCCTCAGGTGCAGGCTGCCTATCAGAA
GGTGGTGGCTGGTGTGGCCAATGCCCTGGCTCACAAATACCACTGAGATCTTTTTCCCTCTGCCAAAAAT
TATGGGGACATCATGAAGCCCCTTGAGCATCTGACTTCTGGCTAATAAAGGAAATTTATTTTCATTGCAA
TAGTGTGTTGGAATTTTTTGTGTCTCTCACTCGGAAGGACATATGGGAGGGCAAATCATTTAAAACATCA
GAATGAGTATTTGGTTTAGAGTTTGGCAACATATGCCCATATGCTGGCTGCCATGAACAAAGGTTGGCTA
TAAAGAGGTCATCAGTATATGAAACAGCCCCCTGCTGTCCATTCCTTATTCCATAGAAAAGCCTTGACTT
GAGGTTAGATTTTTTTTATATTTTGTTTTGTGTTATTTTTTTCTTTAACATCCCTAAAATTTTCCTTACA
TGTTTTACTAGCCAGATTTTTCCTCCTCTCCTGACTACTCCCAGTCATAGCTGTCCCTCTTCTCTTATGG
AGATCCCTCGACCTGCAGCCCAAGCTTGGCGTAATCATGGTCATAGCTGTTTCCTGTGTGAAATTGTTAT
CCGCTCACAATTCCACACAACATACGAGCCGGAAGCATAAAGTGTAAAGCCTGGGGTGCCTAATGAGTGA
GCTAACTCACATTAATTGCGTTGCGCTCACTGCCCGCTTTCCAGTCGGGAAACCTGTCGTGCCAGCGGAT
CCGCATCTCAATTAGTCAGCAACCATAGTCCCGCCCCTAACTCCGCCCATCCCGCCCCTAACTCCGCCCA
GTTCCGCCCATTCTCCGCCCCATGGCTGACTAATTTTTTTTATTTATGCAGAGGCCGAGGCCGCCTCGGC
CTCTGAGCTATTCCAGAAGTAGTGAGGAGGCTTTTTTGGAGGCCTAGGCTTTTGCAAAAAGCTAACTTGT
TTATTGCAGCTTATAATGGTTACAAATAAAGCAATAGCATCACAAATTTCACAAATAAAGCATTTTTTTC
ACTGCATTCTAGTTGTGGTTTGTCCAAACTCATCAATGTATCTTATCATGTCTGGATCCGCTGCATTAAT
GAATCGGCCAACGCGCGGGGAGAGGCGGTTTGCGTATTGGGCGCTCTTCCGCTTCCTCGCTCACTGACTC
GCTGCGCTCGGTCGTTCGGCTGCGGCGAGCGGTATCAGCTCACTCAAAGGCGGTAATACGGTTATCCACA
GAATCAGGGGATAACGCAGGAAAGAACATGTGAGCAAAAGGCCAGCAAAAGGCCAGGAACCGTAAAAAGG
CCGCGTTGCTGGCGTTTTTCCATAGGCTCCGCCCCCCTGACGAGCATCACAAAAATCGACGCTCAAGTCA
GAGGTGGCGAAACCCGACAGGACTATAAAGATACCAGGCGTTTCCCCCTGGAAGCTCCCTCGTGCGCTCT
CCTGTTCCGACCCTGCCGCTTACCGGATACCTGTCCGCCTTTCTCCCTTCGGGAAGCGTGGCGCTTTCTC
ATAGCTCACGCTGTAGGTATCTCAGTTCGGTGTAGGTCGTTCGCTCCAAGCTGGGCTGTGTGCACGAACC
CCCCGTTCAGCCCGACCGCTGCGCCTTATCCGGTAACTATCGTCTTGAGTCCAACCCGGTAAGACACGAC
TTATCGCCACTGGCAGCAGCCACTGGTAACAGGATTAGCAGAGCGAGGTATGTAGGCGGTGCTACAGAGT
TCTTGAAGTGGTGGCCTAACTACGGCTACACTAGAAGAACAGTATTTGGTATCTGCGCTCTGCTGAAGCC
AGTTACCTTCGGAAAAAGAGTTGGTAGCTCTTGATCCGGCAAACAAACCACCGCTGGTAGCGGTGGTTTT
TTTGTTTGCAAGCAGCAGATTACGCGCAGAAAAAAAGGATCTCAAGAAGATCCTTTGATCTTTTCTACGG
GGTCTGACGCTCAGTGGAACGAAAACTCACGTTAAGGGATTTTGGTCATGAGATTATCAAAAAGGATCTT
CACCTAGATCCTTTTAAATTAAAAATGAAGTTTTAAATCAATCTAAAGTATATATGAGTAAACTTGGTCT
GACAGTTACCAATGCTTAATCAGTGAGGCACCTATCTCAGCGATCTGTCTATTTCGTTCATCCATAGTTG
CCTGACTCCCCGTCGTGTAGATAACTACGATACGGGAGGGCTTACCATCTGGCCCCAGTGCTGCAATGAT
ACCGCGAGACCCACGCTCACCGGCTCCAGATTTATCAGCAATAAACCAGCCAGCCGGAAGGGCCGAGCGC
AGAAGTGGTCCTGCAACTTTATCCGCCTCCATCCAGTCTATTAATTGTTGCCGGGAAGCTAGAGTAAGTA
GTTCGCCAGTTAATAGTTTGCGCAACGTTGTTGCCATTGCTACAGGCATCGTGGTGTCACGCTCGTCGTT
TGGTATGGCTTCATTCAGCTCCGGTTCCCAACGATCAAGGCGAGTTACATGATCCCCCATGTTGTGCAAA
AAAGCGGTTAGCTCCTTCGGTCCTCCGATCGTTGTCAGAAGTAAGTTGGCCGCAGTGTTATCACTCATGG
TTATGGCAGCACTGCATAATTCTCTTACTGTCATGCCATCCGTAAGATGCTTTTCTGTGACTGGTGAGTA
CTCAACCAAGTCATTCTGAGAATAGTGTATGCGGCGACCGAGTTGCTCTTGCCCGGCGTCAATACGGGAT
AATACCGCGCCACATAGCAGAACTTTAAAAGTGCTCATCATTGGAAAACGTTCTTCGGGGCGAAAACTCT
CAAGGATCTTACCGCTGTTGAGATCCAGTTCGATGTAACCCACTCGTGCACCCAACTGATCTTCAGCATC
TTTTACTTTCACCAGCGTTTCTGGGTGAGCAAAAACAGGAAGGCAAAATGCCGCAAAAAAGGGAATAAGG
GCGACACGGAAATGTTGAATACTCATACTCTTCCTTTTTCAATATTATTGAAGCATTTATCAGGGTTATT
GTCTCATGAGCGGATACATATTTGAATGTATTTAGAAAAATAAACAAATAGGGGTTCCGCGCACATTTCC
CCGAAAAGTGCCACCTG
